>Addgene plasmid #224444 | kiCAP-AAV-MyoAAV3C | addgene full sequence | sequence record 446619 | Addgene NGS Result
TCGACACGCGTGGAGGGGTGGAGTCGTGACGTGAATTACGTCATAGGGTTAGGGAGGTCCTGTATTAGAG
GTCACGTGAGTGTTTTGCGACATTTTGCGACACCATGTGGTCACGCTGGGTATTTAAGCCCGAGTGAGCA
CGCAGGGTCTCCATTTTGAAGCGGGAGGTTTGAACGCGCAGCCGCCATGCCGGGGTTTTACGAGATTGTG
ATTAAGGTCCCCAGCGACCTTGACGAGCATCTGCCCGGCATTTCTGACAGCTTTGTGAACTGGGTGGCCG
AGAAGGAATGGGAGTTGCCGCCAGATTCTGACATGGATCTGAATCTGATTGAGCAGGCACCCCTGACCGT
GGCCGAGAAGCTGCAGCGCGACTTTCTGACGGAATGGCGCCGTGTGAGTAAGGCCCCGGAGGCTCTTTTC
TTTGTGCAATTTGAGAAGGGAGAGAGCTACTTCCACATGCACGTGCTCGTGGAAACCACCGGGGTGAAAT
CCATGGTTTTGGGACGTTTCCTGAGTCAGATTCGCGAAAAACTGATTCAGAGAATTTACCGCGGGATCGA
GCCGACTTTGCCAAACTGGTTCGCGGTCACAAAGACCAGAAATGGCGCCGGAGGCGGGAACAAGGTGGTG
GATGAGTGCTACATCCCCAATTACTTGCTCCCCAAAACCCAGCCTGAGCTCCAGTGGGCGTGGACTAATA
TGGAACAGTATTTAAGCGCCTGTTTGAATCTCACGGAGCGTAAACGGTTGGTGGCGCAGCATCTGACGCA
CGTGTCGCAGACGCAGGAGCAGAACAAAGAGAATCAGAATCCCAATTCTGATGCGCCGGTGATCAGATCA
AAAACTTCAGCCAGGTACATGGAGCTGGTCGGGTGGCTCGTGGACAAGGGGATTACCTCGGAGAAGCAGT
GGATCCAGGAGGACCAGGCCTCATACATCTCCTTCAATGCGGCCTCCAACTCGCGGTCCCAAATCAAGGC
TGCCTTGGACAATGCGGGAAAGATTATGAGCCTGACTAAAACCGCCCCCGACTACCTGGTGGGCCAGCAG
CCCGTGGAGGACATTTCCAGCAATCGGATTTATAAAATTTTGGAACTAAACGGGTACGATCCCCAATATG
CGGCTTCCGTCTTTCTGGGATGGGCCACGAAAAAGTTCGGCAAGAGGAACACCATCTGGCTGTTTGGGCC
TGCAACTACCGGGAAGACCAACATCGCGGAGGCCATAGCCCACACTGTGCCCTTCTACGGGTGCGTAAAC
TGGACCAATGAGAACTTTCCCTTCAACGACTGTGTCGACAAGATGGTGATCTGGTGGGAGGAGGGGAAGA
TGACCGCCAAGGTCGTGGAGTCGGCCAAAGCCATTCTCGGAGGAAGCAAGGTGCGCGTGGACCAGAAATG
CAAGTCCTCGGCCCAGATAGACCCGACTCCCGTGATCGTCACCTCCAACACCAACATGTGCGCCGTGATT
GACGGGAACTCAACGACCTTCGAACACCAGCAGCCGTTGCAAGACCGGATGTTCAAATTTGAACTCACCC
GCCGTCTGGATCATGACTTTGGGAAGGTCACCAAGCAGGAAGTCAAAGACTTTTTCCGGTGGGCAAAGGA
TCACGTGGTTGAGGTGGAGCATGAATTCTACGTCAAAAAGGGTGGAGCCAAGAAAAGACCCGCCCCCAGT
GACGCAGATATAAGTGAGCCCAAACGGGTGCGCGAGTCAGTTGCGCAGCCATCGACGTCAGACGCGGAAG
CTTCGATCAACTACGCGGACAGGTACCAAAACAAATGTTCTCGTCACGTGGGCATGAATCTGATGCTGTT
TCCCTGCAGACAATGCGAGAGACTGAATCAGAATTCAAATATCTGCTTCACTCACGGTGTCAAAGACTGT
TTAGAGTGCTTTCCCGTGTCAGAATCTCAACCCGTTTCTGTCGTCAAAAAGGCGTATCAGAAACTGTGCT
ACATTCATCACATCATGGGAAAGGTGCCAGACGCTTGCACTGCTTGCGACCTGGTCAATGTGGACTTGGA
TGACTGTGTTTCTGAACAATAAATGACTTAAACCAGGTATTGCTGCCGATGGTTATCTTCCAGATTGGCT
CGAGGACAACCTTAGTGAACTAGTGCCACCATGAGTCGGCTGGATAAATCTAAAGTCATAAACGGCGCTC
TGGAATTACTCAATGAAGTCGGTATCGAAGGCCTGACGACAAGGAAACTCGCTCAAAAGCTGGGAGTTGA
GCAGCCTACCCTGTACTGGCACGTGAAGAACAAGCGGGCCCTGCTCGATGCCCTGGCCATCGAGATGCTG
GACAGGCATCATACCCACTTCTGCCCCCTGGAAGGCGAGTCATGGCAAGACTTTCTGCGGAACAACGCCA
AGTCATTCCGCTGTGCTCTCCTCTCACATCGCGACGGGGCTAAAGTGCATCTCGGCACCCGCCCAACAGA
GAAACAGTACGAAACCCTGGAAAATCAGCTCGCGTTCCTGTGTCAGCAAGGCTTCTCCCTGGAGAACGCA
CTGTACGCTCTGTCCGCCGTGGGCCACTTTACACTGGGCTGCGTATTGGAGGAACAGGAGCATCAAGTAG
CAAAAGAGGAAAGAGAGACACCTACCACCGATTCTATGCCCCCACTTCTGAGACAAGCAATTGAGCTGTT
CGACCGGCAGGGAGCCGAACCTGCCTTCCTTTTCGGCCTGGAACTAATCATATGTGGCCTGGAGAAACAG
CTAAAGTGCGAAAGCGGCGGGCCGGCCGACGCCCTTGACGATTTTGACTTAGACATGCTCCCAGCCGATG
CCCTTGACGACTTTGACCTTGATATGCTGCCTGCTGACGCTCTTGACGATTTTGACCTTGACATGCTCCC
CGGGTAAATGCATGAATTCGATCTAGAGGGCCCTATTCTATAGTGTCACCTAAATGCTAGAGCTCGCTGA
TCAGCCTCGACTGTGCCTTCTAGTTGCCAGCCATCTGTTGTTTGCCCCTCCCCCGTGCCTTCCTTGACCC
TGGAAGGTGCCACTCCCACTGTCCTTTCCTAATAAAATGAGGAAATTGCATCGCATTGTCTGAGTAGGTG
TCATTCTATTCTGGGGGGTGGGGTGGGGCAGGACAGCAAGGGGGAGGATTGGGAAGACAATAGCAGGCAT
GCTGGGGATGCGGTGGGCTCTATGGCTTCTGAGGCGGAAAGAACCAGCTGGGGCTCGAATCAAGCTATCA
AGTGCCACCTGACGTCTCCCTATCAGTGATAGAGAAGTCGACACGTCTCGAGCTCCCTATCAGTGATAGA
GAAGGTACGTCTAGAACGTCTCCCTATCAGTGATAGAGAAGTCGACACGTCTCGAGCTCCCTATCAGTGA
TAGAGAAGGTACGTCTAGAACGTCTCCCTATCAGTGATAGAGAAGTCGACACGTCTCGAGCTCCCTATCA
GTGATAGAGAAGGTACGTCTAGAACGTCTCCCTATCAGTGATAGAGAAGTCGACACGTCTCGAGCTCCCT
ATCAGTGATAGAGAAGGTACCCCCTATATAAGCAGAGAGATCTGTTCAAATTTGAACTGACTAAGCGGCT
CCCGCCAGATTTTGGCAAGATTACTAAGCAGGAAGTCAAGGACTTTTTTGCTTGGGCAAAGGTCAATCAG
GTGCCGGTGACTCACGAGTTTAAAGTTCCCAGGGAATTGGCGGGAACTAAAGGGGCGGAGAAATCTCTAA
AACGCCCACTGGGTGACGTCACCAATACTAGCTATAAAAGTCTGGAGAAGCGGGCCAGGCTCTCATTTGT
TCCCGAGACGCCTCGCAGTTCAGACGTGACTGTTGATCCCGCTCCTCTGCGACCGCTAGCTTCGATCAAC
TACGCGGACAGGTACCAAAACAAATGTTCTCGTCACGTGGGCATGAATCTGATGCTGTTTCCCTGCAGAC
AATGCGAGAGACTGAATCAGAATTCAAATATCTGCTTCACTCACGGTGTCAAAGACTGTTTAGAGTGCTT
TCCCGTGTCAGAATCTCAACCCGTTTCTGTCGTCAAAAAGGCGTATCAGAAACTGTGCTACATTCATCAC
ATCATGGGAAAGGTGCCAGACGCTTGCACTGCTTGCGACCTGGTCAATGTGGACTTGGATGACTGTGTTT
CTGAACAATAAATGACTTAAACCAGGTATGGCTGCCGATGGTTATCTTCCAGATTGGCTCGAGGACAACC
TTAGTGAAGGAATTCGCGAGTGGTGGGCTTTGAAACCTGGAGCCCCTCAACCCAAGGCAAATCAACAACA
TCAAGACAACGCTCGAGGTCTTGTGCTTCCGGGTTACAAATACCTTGGACCCGGCAACGGACTCGACAAG
GGGGAGCCGGTCAACGCAGCAGACGCGGCGGCCCTCGAGCACGACAAGGCCTACGACCAGCAGCTCAAGG
CCGGAGACAACCCGTACCTCAAGTACAACCACGCCGACGCCGAGTTCCAGGAGCGGCTCAAAGAAGATAC
GTCTTTTGGGGGCAACCTCGGGCGAGCAGTCTTCCAGGCCAAAAAGAGGCTTCTTGAACCTCTTGGTCTG
GTTGAGGAAGCGGCTAAGACGGCTCCTGGAAAGAAGAGGCCTGTAGAGCAGTCTCCTCAGGAACCGGACT
CCTCCGCGGGTATTGGCAAATCGGGTGCACAGCCCGCTAAAAAGAGACTCAATTTCGGTCAGACTGGCGA
CACAGAGTCAGTCCCAGACCCTCAACCAATCGGAGAACCTCCCGCAGCCCCCTCAGGTGTGGGATCTCTT
ACAATGGCTTCAGGTGGTGGCGCACCAGTGGCAGACAATAACGAAGGTGCCGATGGAGTGGGTAGTTCCT
CGGGAAATTGGCATTGCGATTCCCAATGGCTGGGGGACAGAGTCATCACCACCAGCACCCGAACCTGGGC
CCTGCCCACCTACAACAATCACCTCTACAAGCAAATCTCCAACAGCACATCTGGAGGATCTTCAAATGAC
AACGCCTACTTCGGCTACAGCACCCCCTGGGGGTATTTTGACTTCAACAGATTCCACTGCCACTTCTCAC
CACGTGACTGGCAGCGACTCATCAACAACAACTGGGGATTCCGGCCTAAGCGACTCAACTTCAAGCTCTT
CAACATTCAGGTCAAAGAGGTTACGGACAACAATGGAGTCAAGACCATCGCCAATAACCTTACCAGCACG
GTCCAGGTCTTCACGGACTCAGACTATCAGCTCCCGTACGTGCTCGGGTCGGCTCACGAGGGCTGCCTCC
CGCCGTTCCCAGCGGACGTTTTCATGATTCCTCAGTACGGGTATCTGACGCTTAATGATGGAAGCCAGGC
CGTGGGTCGTTCGTCCTTTTACTGCCTGGAATATTTCCCGTCGCAAATGCTAAGAACGGGTAACAACTTC
CAGTTCAGCTACGAGTTTGAGAACGTACCTTTCCATAGCAGCTACGCTCACAGCCAAAGCCTGGACCGAC
TAATGAATCCACTCATCGACCAATACTTGTACTATCTCTCAAAGACTATTAACGGTTCTGGACAGAATCA
ACAAACGCTAAAATTCAGTGTGGCCGGACCCAGCAACATGGCTGTCCAGGGAAGAAACTACATACCTGGA
CCCAGCTACCGACAACAACGTGTCTCAACCACTGTGACTCAAAACAACAACAGCGAATTTGCTTGGCCTG
GAGCTTCTTCTTGGGCTCTCAATGGACGTAATAGCTTGATGAATCCTGGACCTGCTATGGCCAGCCACAA
AGAAGGAGAGGACCGTTTCTTTCCTTTGTCTGGATCTTTAATTTTTGGCAAACAAGGAACTGGAAGAGAC
AACGTGGATGCGGACAAAGTCATGATAACCAACGAAGAAGAAATTAAAACTACTAACCCGGTAGCAACGG
AGTCCTATGGACAAGTGGCCACAAACCACCAGAGTGCCCAACGGGGTGATTATTCGAGTGTTGCACAGGC
GCAGACCGGCTGGGTTCAAAACCAAGGAATACTTCCGGGTATGGTTTGGCAGGACAGAGATGTGTACCTG
CAAGGACCCATTTGGGCCAAAATTCCTCACACGGACGGCAACTTTCACCCTTCTCCGCTGATGGGAGGGT
TTGGAATGAAGCACCCGCCTCCTCAGATCCTCATCAAAAACACACCTGTACCTGCGGATCCTCCAACGGC
CTTCAACAAGGACAAGCTGAACTCTTTCATCACCCAGTATTCTACTGGCCAAGTCAGCGTGGAGATCGAG
TGGGAGCTGCAGAAGGAAAACAGCAAGCGCTGGAACCCGGAGATCCAGTACACTTCCAACTATTACAAGT
CTAATAATGTTGAATTTGCTGTTAATACTGAAGGTGTATATAGTGAACCCCGCCCCATTGGCACCAGATA
CCTGACTCGTAATCTGTAATTGCTTGTTAATCAATAAACCGTTTAATTCGTTTCAGTTGAACTTTGGTCT
CTGCGTATTTCTTTCTTATCTAGTTTCCATGGCTACGTAGATAAGTAGCATGGCGGGTTAATCATTAACT
ACAGATATCCATCACACTGGCGGCCGCTCGACTAGAGCGGCCGCCACCGCGGTGGAGCTCCAGCTTTTGT
TCCCTTTAGTGAGGGTTAATTGCGCGCTTGGCGTAATCATGGTCATAGCTGTTTCCTGTGTGAAATTGTT
ATCCGCTCACAATTCCACACAACATACGAGCCGGAAGCATAAAGTGTAAAGCCTGGGGTGCCTAATGAGT
GAGCTAACTCACATTAATTGCGTTGCGCTCACTGCCCGCTTTCCAGTCGGGAAACCTGTCGTGCCAGCTG
CATTAATGAATCGGCCAACGCGCGGGGAGAGGCGGTTTGCGTATTGGGCGCTCTTCCGCTTCCTCGCTCA
CTGACTCGCTGCGCTCGGTCGTTCGGCTGCGGCGAGCGGTATCAGCTCACTCAAAGGCGGTAATACGGTT
ATCCACAGAATCAGGGGATAACGCAGGAAAGAACATGTGAGCAAAAGGCCAGCAAAAGGCCAGGAACCGT
AAAAAGGCCGCGTTGCTGGCGTTTTTCCATAGGCTCCGCCCCCCTGACGAGCATCACAAAAATCGACGCT
CAAGTCAGAGGTGGCGAAACCCGACAGGACTATAAAGATACCAGGCGTTTCCCCCTGGAAGCTCCCTCGT
GCGCTCTCCTGTTCCGACCCTGCCGCTTACCGGATACCTGTCCGCCTTTCTCCCTTCGGGAAGCGTGGCG
CTTTCTCATAGCTCACGCTGTAGGTATCTCAGTTCGGTGTAGGTCGTTCGCTCCAAGCTGGGCTGTGTGC
ACGAACCCCCCGTTCAGCCCGACCGCTGCGCCTTATCCGGTAACTATCGTCTTGAGTCCAACCCGGTAAG
ACACGACTTATCGCCACTGGCAGCAGCCACTGGTAACAGGATTAGCAGAGCGAGGTATGTAGGCGGTGCT
ACAGAGTTCTTGAAGTGGTGGCCTAACTACGGCTACACTAGAAGAACAGTATTTGGTATCTGCGCTCTGC
TGAAGCCAGTTACCTTCGGAAAAAGAGTTGGTAGCTCTTGATCCGGCAAACAAACCACCGCTGGTAGCGG
TGGTTTTTTTGTTTGCAAGCAGCAGATTACGCGCAGAAAAAAAGGATCTCAAGAAGATCCTTTGATCTTT
TCTACGGGGTCTGACGCTCAGTGGAACGAAAACTCACGTTAAGGGATTTTGGTCATGAGATTATCAAAAA
GGATCTTCACCTAGATCCTTTTAAATTAAAAATGAAGTTTTAAATCAATCTAAAGTATATATGAGTAAAC
TTGGTCTGACAGTTAGAAAAACTCATCGAGCATCAAATGAAACTGCAATTTATTCATATCAGGATTATCA
ATACCATATTTTTGAAAAAGCCGTTTCTGTAATGAAGGAGAAAACTCACCGAGGCAGTTCCATAGGATGG
CAAGATCCTGGTATCGGTCTGCGATTCCGACTCGTCCAACATCAATACAACCTATTAATTTCCCCTCGTC
AAAAATAAGGTTATCAAGTGAGAAATCACCATGAGTGACGACTGAATCCGGTGAGAATGGCAAAAGTTTA
TGCATTTCTTTCCAGACTTGTTCAACAGGCCAGCCATTACGCTCGTCATCAAAATCACTCGCATCAACCA
AACCGTTATTCATTCGTGATTGCGCCTGAGCGAGACGAAATACGCGATCGCTGTTAAAAGGACAATTACA
AACAGGAATCGAATGCAACCGGCGCAGGAACACTGCCAGCGCATCAACAATATTTTCACCTGAATCAGGA
TATTCTTCTAATACCTGGAATGCTGTTTTTCCGGGGATCGCAGTGGTGAGTAACCATGCATCATCAGGAG
TACGGATAAAATGCTTGATGGTCGGAAGAGGCATAAATTCCGTCAGCCAGTTTAGTCTGACCATCTCATC
TGTAACATCATTGGCAACGCTACCTTTGCCATGTTTCAGAAACAACTCTGGCGCATCGGGCTTCCCATAC
AAGCGATAGATTGTCGCACCTGATTGCCCGACATTATCGCGAGCCCATTTATACCCATATAAATCAGCAT
CCATGTTGGAATTTAATCGCGGCCTCGACGTTTCCCGTTGAATATGGCTCATACTCTTCCTTTTTCAATA
TTATTGAAGCATTTATCAGGGTTATTGTCTCATGAGCGGATACATATTTGAATGTATTTAGAAAAATAAA
CAAATAGGGGTTCCGCGCACATTTCCCCGAAAAGTGCCACCTAAATTGTAAGCGTTAATATTTTGTTAAA
ATTCGCGTTAAATTTTTGTTAAATCAGCTCATTTTTTAACCAATAGGCCGAAATCGGCAAAATCCCTTAT
AAATCAAAAGAATAGACCGAGATAGGGT
[37 nt withheld, positions 8849-8885]
AAAGAACGTGGACTCCAACGTCAAAGG
[49 nt withheld, positions 8913-8961]
T
[91 nt withheld, positions 8963-9053]
G
[124 nt withheld, positions 9055-9178]
CCCATTCGCCATTCAGGCTGCGCAACTGTTGGGAAGGGCGATCGGTGCGGGCCTCTTCGCTATTACGCCA
GCTGGCGAAAGGGGGATGTGCTGCAAGGCGATTAAGTTGGGTAACGCCAGGGTTTTCCCAGTCACGACGT
TGTAAAACGACGGCCAGTGAGCGCGCGTAATACGACTCACTATAGGGCGAATTGGGTACCGGGCCCCCCC
TCGATCGAGG
Features (pLannotate 1.2.2; 29 found; start..end, strand, type, name):
    187..2049    +  CDS            Rep78: REP78_AAV2S - Experimental evidence at protein level: Swiss-Prot protein existence level 1. Plays an essential role in the initiation of viral DNA synthesis. Binds specifically to an inverted terminal repeat element (ITR) on the 3' and 5' ends of the viral DNA, where it cleaves a site specifically to generate a priming site for initiation of the synthesis of a complementary strand. Plays also a role as transcriptional regulator, DNA helicase and as key factors in site-specific integration of the viral genome. Regulates host PKA activity by interacting with host PRKX as a mechanism of interferi
   2152..2828    +  CDS            rtTA3 (fragment): reverse tetracycline transactivator 3 activates expression from Tet-responsive promoters in the presence of doxycycline
   2758..2868    +  CDS            VP48: 3 tandem repeats of the minimal activation domain of herpes simplex virus VP16 (Cheng et al., 2013)
   2907..2925    -  promoter       SP6 promoter: promoter for bacteriophage SP6 RNA polymerase
   2951..3175    +  polyA_signal   bGH poly(A) signal: bovine growth hormone polyadenylation signal
   3179..3200    +  promoter       SV40 promoter (fragment): SV40 enhancer and early promoter
   3236..3256    +  promoter       tight TRE promoter (fragment): Tet-responsive promoter PTight, consisting of seven tet operator sequences followed by the minimal CMV promoter
   3273..3293    +  promoter       tight TRE promoter (fragment): Tet-responsive promoter PTight, consisting of seven tet operator sequences followed by the minimal CMV promoter
   3310..3330    +  promoter       tight TRE promoter (fragment): Tet-responsive promoter PTight, consisting of seven tet operator sequences followed by the minimal CMV promoter
   3347..3367    +  promoter       tight TRE promoter (fragment): Tet-responsive promoter PTight, consisting of seven tet operator sequences followed by the minimal CMV promoter
   3384..3404    +  promoter       tight TRE promoter (fragment): Tet-responsive promoter PTight, consisting of seven tet operator sequences followed by the minimal CMV promoter
   3421..3441    +  promoter       tight TRE promoter (fragment): Tet-responsive promoter PTight, consisting of seven tet operator sequences followed by the minimal CMV promoter
   3458..3478    +  promoter       tight TRE promoter (fragment): Tet-responsive promoter PTight, consisting of seven tet operator sequences followed by the minimal CMV promoter
   3495..3515    +  promoter       tight TRE promoter (fragment): Tet-responsive promoter PTight, consisting of seven tet operator sequences followed by the minimal CMV promoter
   3521..4138    +  CDS            Rep52 (fragment): REP52_AAV2S - Experimental evidence at protein level: Swiss-Prot protein existence level 1. Plays a critical role during packaging of viral DNA into empty capsids, where they are thought to be part of the packaging motor complex. The single stranded genomic DNA is packaged in a 3' to 5' direction and requires the association between viral DNA and Rep40. Regulates host PKA activity by interacting with host PRKX as a mechanism to interfere with helper virus propagation and to promote its own replication. From Adeno-associated virus 2 (isolate Srivastava/1982) (AAV-2).
   4158..6386    +  CDS            VP1: CAPSD_AAV2S - Experimental evidence at protein level: Swiss-Prot protein existence level 1. Capsid protein self-assembles to form an icosahedral capsid with a T=1 symmetry, about 22 nm in diameter, and consisting of 60 copies of three size variants of the capsid protein VP1, VP2 and VP3 which differ in their N-terminus. The capsid encapsulates the genomic ssDNA. Binds to host cell heparan sulfate and uses host ITGA5-ITGB1 as coreceptor on the cell surface to provide virion attachment to target cell. This attachment induces virion internalization predominantly through clathrin-dependent endocyt
   6542..6570    -  misc_feature   MCS (fragment): pBluescript multiple cloning site
   6583..6601    -  promoter       T3 promoter: promoter for bacteriophage T3 RNA polymerase
   6646..6662    -  protein_bind   lac operator: The lac repressor binds to the lac operator to inhibit transcription in E. coli. This inhibition can be relieved by adding lactose or isopropyl-β-D-thiogalactopyranoside (IPTG). lac repressor encoded by lacI
   6670..6700    -  promoter       lac promoter: promoter for the E. coli lac operon
   6715..6736    -  protein_bind   CAP binding site: CAP binding activates transcription in the presence of cAMP. E. coli catabolite activator protein
   6749..6841    -  CDS            lacI (fragment): lac repressor; lacI; The lac repressor binds to the lac operator to inhibit transcription in E. coli. This inhibition can be relieved by adding lactose or isopropyl-β-D-thiogalactopyranoside (IPTG).
   7024..7612    -  rep_origin     ori: high-copy-number ColE1/pMB1/pBR322/pUC origin of replication
   7783..8592    -  CDS            KanR: aminoglycoside phosphotransferase; aph(3')-Ia; confers resistance to kanamycin in bacteria or G418 (Geneticin®) in eukaryotes
   8593..8697    -  promoter       AmpR promoter: bla
   8750..9178    -  rep_origin     f1 ori (sequence partly withheld): f1 bacteriophage origin of replication; arrow indicates direction of (+) strand synthesis
   9183..9338    -  CDS            lacZα (fragment): LacZα fragment of β-galactosidase; lacZ fragment
   9346..9364    +  promoter       T7 promoter: promoter for bacteriophage T7 RNA polymerase
   9373..9392    -  misc_feature   MCS (fragment): pBluescript multiple cloning site
