[The description below was written by a language model from this plasmid's Addgene catalogue record and pLannotate feature annotations shown in this document.]
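Description:
kiCAP-AAV-MyoAAV3C is a Rep/Cap packaging (helper) plasmid used to produce recombinant AAV carrying the MyoAAV 3C capsid, an engineered muscle-tropic variant reported to work in mice and macaques. It is catalogued on a pUC57-Kan backbone and is maintained in E. coli as a high-copy plasmid through a ColE1/pUC-type origin with kanamycin selection. The annotated sequence also shows an f1 origin, lac promoter/operator and lacZα remnants, and T7, T3 and SP6 phage promoters flanking pBluescript-style cloning-site fragments. No AAV ITRs are annotated, which fits its role of supplying replication and capsid functions in trans rather than being packaged itself.

The payload is a synthetic AAV9 VP1 open reading frame of about 2.2 kb carrying a seven-residue RGD-containing peptide inserted between amino acids 588 and 589, a surface-exposed position commonly used for capsid retargeting. The annotation tool labels this ORF by homology to AAV2 capsid protein, but the catalogue identifies it as AAV9-derived. VP2 and VP3 would normally arise from the same reading frame. Capsid expression is recorded as driven by the p41 promoter, which presumably lies within the partial Rep52-homologous sequence found directly upstream of cap.

The feature table also shows a full-length AAV2 Rep78 coding region. This is followed by a tetracycline transactivator-like ORF (annotated as an rtTA3 fragment with VP16-derived activation repeats), a bGH polyadenylation signal, and an array of eight tet-operator repeats upstream of the Rep fragment and cap. This layout suggests transactivator-boosted capsid expression, although the record does not describe that mechanism explicitly.
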