Addgene plasmid #224444: kiCAP-AAV-MyoAAV3C
Purpose: Rep/Cap plasmid for the production of MyoAAV 3C, a muscle-tropic AAV capsid in mice and macaques.
Depositing lab: Pardis Sabeti. Depositing organization: Broad Institute. Publication: Directed evolution of a family of AAV capsid variants enabling potent muscle-directed gene delivery across species. Tabebordbar M, Lagerborg KA, Stanton A, King EM, Ye S, Tellez L, Krunnfusz A, Tavakoli S, Widrick JJ, Messemer KA, Troiano EC, Moghadaszadeh B, Peacker BL, Leacock KA, Horwitz N, Beggs AH, Wagers AJ, Sabeti PC. Cell. 2021 Sep 16;184(19):4919-4938.e22. doi: 10.1016/j.cell.2021.08.028. Epub 2021 Sep 9. PubMed 34506722.
Backbone
  Vector backbone: pUC57-Kan
  Vector type: AAV
Growth in bacteria
  Bacterial resistance: Kanamycin, 50 μg/mL
  Growth temperature: 30°C
  Growth strain: NEB Stable
  Copy number: High Copy
Gene/Insert
  Gene/Insert name: AAV9 VP1 modified with 7mer insertion between amino acids 588 and 589 (alt name: MyoAAV 3C)
  Species: Synthetic
  Insert size (bp): 2232
  Mutation: RGDYSSV insert between amino acids 588 and 589 of AAV9 VP1
  Promoter: p41
  Cloning method: Gibson Cloning
Terms and licenses: Academic/Nonprofit Terms; Industry Terms: Not Available to Industry
Depositor comments: Insert was cloned via BsiWI (5') and AgeI (3', preserved in cloning) sites
How to cite: kiCAP-AAV-MyoAAV3C was a gift from Pardis Sabeti (Addgene plasmid # 224444 ; http://n2t.net/addgene:224444 ; RRID:Addgene_224444)
