>Addgene plasmid #224444 | kiCAP-AAV-MyoAAV3C | depositor partial sequence | sequence record 439833 | MyoAAV 3C cap
ATGGCTGCCGATGGTTATCTTCCAGATTGGCTCGAGGACAACCTTAGTGAAGGAATTCGCGAGTGGTGGG
CTTTGAAACCTGGAGCCCCTCAACCCAAGGCAAATCAACAACATCAAGACAACGCTCGAGGTCTTGTGCT
TCCGGGTTACAAATACCTTGGACCCGGCAACGGACTCGACAAGGGGGAGCCGGTCAACGCAGCAGACGCG
GCGGCCCTCGAGCACGACAAGGCCTACGACCAGCAGCTCAAGGCCGGAGACAACCCGTACCTCAAGTACA
ACCACGCCGACGCCGAGTTCCAGGAGCGGCTCAAAGAAGATACGTCTTTTGGGGGCAACCTCGGGCGAGC
AGTCTTCCAGGCCAAAAAGAGGCTTCTTGAACCTCTTGGTCTGGTTGAGGAAGCGGCTAAGACGGCTCCT
GGAAAGAAGAGGCCTGTAGAGCAGTCTCCTCAGGAACCGGACTCCTCCGCGGGTATTGGCAAATCGGGTG
CACAGCCCGCTAAAAAGAGACTCAATTTCGGTCAGACTGGCGACACAGAGTCAGTCCCAGACCCTCAACC
AATCGGAGAACCTCCCGCAGCCCCCTCAGGTGTGGGATCTCTTACAATGGCTTCAGGTGGTGGCGCACCA
GTGGCAGACAATAACGAAGGTGCCGATGGAGTGGGTAGTTCCTCGGGAAATTGGCATTGCGATTCCCAAT
GGCTGGGGGACAGAGTCATCACCACCAGCACCCGAACCTGGGCCCTGCCCACCTACAACAATCACCTCTA
CAAGCAAATCTCCAACAGCACATCTGGAGGATCTTCAAATGACAACGCCTACTTCGGCTACAGCACCCCC
TGGGGGTATTTTGACTTCAACAGATTCCACTGCCACTTCTCACCACGTGACTGGCAGCGACTCATCAACA
ACAACTGGGGATTCCGGCCTAAGCGACTCAACTTCAAGCTCTTCAACATTCAGGTCAAAGAGGTTACGGA
CAACAATGGAGTCAAGACCATCGCCAATAACCTTACCAGCACGGTCCAGGTCTTCACGGACTCAGACTAT
CAGCTCCCGTACGTGCTCGGGTCGGCTCACGAGGGCTGCCTCCCGCCGTTCCCAGCGGACGTTTTCATGA
TTCCTCAGTACGGGTATCTGACGCTTAATGATGGAAGCCAGGCCGTGGGTCGTTCGTCCTTTTACTGCCT
GGAATATTTCCCGTCGCAAATGCTAAGAACGGGTAACAACTTCCAGTTCAGCTACGAGTTTGAGAACGTA
CCTTTCCATAGCAGCTACGCTCACAGCCAAAGCCTGGACCGACTAATGAATCCACTCATCGACCAATACT
TGTACTATCTCTCAAAGACTATTAACGGTTCTGGACAGAATCAACAAACGCTAAAATTCAGTGTGGCCGG
ACCCAGCAACATGGCTGTCCAGGGAAGAAACTACATACCTGGACCCAGCTACCGACAACAACGTGTCTCA
ACCACTGTGACTCAAAACAACAACAGCGAATTTGCTTGGCCTGGAGCTTCTTCTTGGGCTCTCAATGGAC
GTAATAGCTTGATGAATCCTGGACCTGCTATGGCCAGCCACAAAGAAGGAGAGGACCGTTTCTTTCCTTT
GTCTGGATCTTTAATTTTTGGCAAACAAGGAACTGGAAGAGACAACGTGGATGCGGACAAAGTCATGATA
ACCAACGAAGAAGAAATTAAAACTACTAACCCGGTAGCAACGGAGTCCTATGGACAAGTGGCCACAAACC
ACCAGAGTGCCCAACGGGGTGATTATTCGAGTGTTGCACAGGCGCAGACCGGCTGGGTTCAAAACCAAGG
AATACTTCCGGGTATGGTTTGGCAGGACAGAGATGTGTACCTGCAAGGACCCATTTGGGCCAAAATTCCT
CACACGGACGGCAACTTTCACCCTTCTCCGCTGATGGGAGGGTTTGGAATGAAGCACCCGCCTCCTCAGA
TCCTCATCAAAAACACACCTGTACCTGCGGATCCTCCAACGGCCTTCAACAAGGACAAGCTGAACTCTTT
CATCACCCAGTATTCTACTGGCCAAGTCAGCGTGGAGATCGAGTGGGAGCTGCAGAAGGAAAACAGCAAG
CGCTGGAACCCGGAGATCCAGTACACTTCCAACTATTACAAGTCTAATAATGTTGAATTTGCTGTTAATA
CTGAAGGTGTATATAGTGAACCCCGCCCCATTGGCACCAGATACCTGACTCGTAATCTGTAA
